>Addgene plasmid #195836 | pENTR223-BSLF1 | addgene full sequence | sequence record 384604 | Addgene NGS Result
CTTTCCTGCGTTATCCCCTGATTCTGTGGATAACCGTATTACCGCCTTTGAGTGAGCTGATACCGCTCGC
CGCAGCCGAACGACCGAGCGCAGCGAGTCAGTGAGCGAGGAAGCGGAAGAGCGCCCAATACGCAAACCGC
CTCTCCCCGCGCGTTGGCCGATTCATTAATGCAGCTGGCACGACAGGTTTCCCGACTGGAAAGCGGGCAG
TGAGCGCAACGCAATTAATACGCGTACCGCTAGCCAGGAAGAGTTTGTAGAAACGCAAAAAGGCCATCCG
TCAGGATGGCCTTCTGCTTAGTTTGATGCCTGGCAGTTTATGGCGGGCGTCCTGCCCGCCACCCTCCGGG
CCGTTGCTTCACAACGTTCAAATCCGCTCCCGGCGGATTTGTCCTACTCAGGAGAGCGTTCACCGACAAA
CAACAGATAAAACGAAAGGCCCAGTCTTCCGACTGAGCCTTTCGTTTTATTTGATGCCTGGCAGTTCCCT
ACTCTCGCGTTAACGCTAGCATGGATGTTTTCCCAGTCACGACGTTGTAAAACGACGGCCAGTCTTAAGC
TCGGGCCCCAAATAATGATTTTATTTTGACTGATAGTGACCTGTTCGTTGCAACAAATTGATGAGCAATG
CTTTTTTATAATGCCAACTTTGTACAAAAAAGTTGGCATGTCCGCCCCCGTCGTCATCAAGGCCCTTGTG
GCCTCAAACACTGACATTGCGGAGGCCATCCTCGATGCCATCCTCTCGCGGCCTGACGAGGGCTTCCGCC
TGTTTTGTTTGTGCCACAACGCCTCGCCCCTCCACCACGTGGCGGGTTCTCTCGTGGAACTGCAGCTTCA
CCTGCCCAAGAAGCGGCTGACCTCACAGAGCCGCTGCGGCCTGGTTCTGACGCTGCACCTGCCGGCGGAG
GAGGCCTTCCCCTTCCTGCGCGGCCTCACGCCGCTCACCGCGGACCGTCTATCCACCTACCTAGATCGCG
CGGGGGCCCTGCGCTCGCTCACGCCCCTCGTGGAACTGCTCACACTGAGCGCTAAGAAACAGCCACAGGG
GGATGCCAGAGGCCGCGTGGCGTGGCTGCGTCCCAAGATCGTGGGCTGTCTGCGCCGCATCTACCGCGTT
AACATCTCGGCCAGGTGGTTCATTAGCACCTTTGGCTCCCACGAGGCCCAGTTCGTGCTAGTCACGGCTG
CTTACTATTTTTGGGGCATTCCTTGTACGATTGAGACCCTGGCGCACCTCACGGAGCTATTTACTTCCGA
GTCTGGTCAGAGCCTGGCCGCCGTCACGTCCCTGGCCGAGCTGGGGGAGGTCTTTGGCTCCTCGGCATGG
GCGGAGCAGACCGAGGCTTTTGCCCACTTTGCACACGAGAAACTGCGGCGGGACTCGCGAGAGATCCGCG
CTGTGGCAAGGACGATAGACGCCTACAGGGGGCGCCTTCCCCTGGCCTCGGCCGATCTCGTGCGCTACGT
CTATTTGGCCCACGCACAGTGCTTCAACGAGGGAACCTTTAAGCGATACTCTCAGTTAACGAGCATGGGA
GAAATTGGGTGTCTGCCTTCGGGGGGCGTCGTGCTCCCCTCGCTCCTGGACAGGGGCTTTGCGGAGCACA
TGCGCACCTACTTCACCCGGGAGACTTACCTGGCTGAGCATGTGCGTGTCCAGCAGCTGAAAATCCGCAT
GGAGCCCCCGGCCCCATACACGTGGGACCCCGACCCCGATGACGGACTCATGCGGGCCTGGGCCGGGCTC
AGTGTGGACGTGGCCCGGGAGCTGGTGGAGCTCGCGCGCTGGCACGCGGATGAGGGTCCCACATACCCCC
CCACGCTTCAAGGGTTTCTATGCTTGGCCGGCCAGGCCACCTGCCGGGGCCAGTGGAATCCCAAGGAACA
ATTCCTCCCACCCACCGTCCTTCGAAGGGTGCAGCGGCTACCGGTCTTCCTCTGCCATTTTGCAGACAGG
CACTACTTTGTAATGACAGCCGCTGACCCCTTCTCATCCCACCTGGCGGAGGTCGTCTCCACCCCGACCA
ACTGCCGCCTCCCAGACACGTGTCTCACCAGGGCCCTCTCCTACACCCCAGTGTACTATTCACAGAACAG
CCTGAGCGAGCAGCTCTTTGTCTCCCGGCATGAATACTTTAATCCCCGGCTTCCGGTCTGCAACCTGGTC
TTGGACCTGGATCTAAAGATCAAGGGGGCCCCCTGGTCGCTGGAGGAAATCTATGACCTGTGCCGGACCG
TGCGGCGTGAGGTACTGCGCCTCATGCGCCGCCTGGGTCCAGTGTCCAGGGCCCACCCAGTCTATTTTTT
CAAATCAGCTTGTCCACCCGCCGACCCGGATAATATGGAAGATGTGCTCCCCTTTTGCATATGCACGGGA
AAACTGGGCTTTCGCGTCATCACCCCCCTACCTAGAGGCCATGCTATTGTGGGAACAAGCGCAGTACAAG
GGTTTGTGTCTGTGCTGCAGAAGCTCATGGGCCTAACGGCCTGCCTGCGCCGCATGCGTCACAAGATCAA
AGAGATTGGGGCCCCGCTTTTTGACAGCGGCGTGTATCACGCCGGGCGGTGCATCCGGCTGCCGCATACC
TACAAGGTGGACAGGGGCGGTGGTCTTAGCCGGCAGCTGCGCCTCTTTGTCTGTCATCCGGAAGAGGAAG
ACAAGCACAGCTATGTTAAGAATGCCCTCAACATTCAAAACCTCTTACATCACTCACTGCACGTGGGCTG
GCCGGCCCCCAAAACCTTCTGCTACCACATCGCGGATGATGGGCGTGACTATCTAATCCAGAGGACCCGC
GAGACCCTGCCCCCCACCGTGGAGAATGTCTGCGCCATGATAGAGGGACATCTGGGCCTGGATCTCGTCG
CCTGGGTCAGCTCCTGCATCTGGCCCTCGCTCATGAGCACCCTGGCAACAGCTGTGCCAGAAGACAAATT
CCCCCAGTTTCTCCATGTCACGTTTGAGCAAACCGGGCCAAACTTAGTTCAGGTGTGCCATGCCCGGGGC
AGGAACTTTGCGTGCCTGAGGCATACCCACAGGGCCAGCTCCAAGAATGTGAGGGTGTTTCTGGTACTCT
ACTACACATCACAGGCCATCACGGTCACCTTCATGAGTCAGTGCTTCGCCGGTCGCTGTGGGGCCAATCA
ACCGACCGCCCATTTCTCCATCAGCGTGCCCGCCTCCAGAATCATAAATAGGGCTGAGGCCAGTCAAGAC
AGCACTACATCCCAGCTAGCCCGTCGTAGAGACAGACAAGATGGTTCCTTCTCAGAGACTCTCCCGAACC
CAACTTTCTTGTACAAAGTTGGCATTATAAGAAAGCATTGCTTATCAATTTGTTGCAACGAACAGGTCAC
TATCAGTCAAAATAAAATCATTATTTGCCATCCAGCTGATATCCCCTATAGTGAGTCGTATTACATGGTC
ATAGCTGTTTCCTGGCAGCTCTGGCCCGTGTCTCAAAATCTCTGATGTTACATTGCACAAGATAAAAATA
TATCATCATGCCTCCTCTAGACCAGCCAGGACAGAAATGCCTCGACTTCGCTGCTACCCAAGGTTGCCGG
GTGACGCACACCGTGGAAACGGATGAAGGCACGAACCCAGTGGACATAAGCCTGTTCGGTTCGTAAGCTG
TAATGCAAGTAGCGTATGCGCTCACGCAACTGGTCCAGAACCTTGACCGAACGCAGCGGTGGTAACGGCG
CAGTGGCGGTTTTCATGGCTTGTTATGACTGTTTTTTTGGGGTACAGTCTATGCCTCGGGCATCCAAGCA
GCAAGCGCGTTACGCCGTGGGTCGATGTTTGATGTTATGGAGCAGCAACGATGTTACGCAGCAGGGCAGT
CGCCCTAAAACAAAGTTAAACATTATGAGGGAAGCGGTGATCGCCGAAGTATCGACTCAACTATCAGAGG
TAGTTGGCGTCATCGAGCGCCATCTCGAACCGACGTTGCTGGCCGTACATTTGTACGGCTCCGCAGTGGA
TGGCGGCCTGAAGCCACACAGTGATATTGATTTGCTGGTTACGGTGACCGTAAGGCTTGATGAAACAACG
CGGCGAGCTTTGATCAACGACCTTTTGGAAACTTCGGCTTCCCCTGGAGAGAGCGAGATTCTCCGCGCTG
TAGAAGTCACCATTGTTGTGCACGACGACATCATTCCGTGGCGTTATCCAGCTAAGCGCGAACTGCAATT
TGGAGAATGGCAGCGCAATGACATTCTTGCAGGTATCTTCGAGCCAGCCACGATCGACATTGATCTGGCT
ATCTTGCTGACAAAAGCAAGAGAACATAGCGTTGCCTTGGTAGGTCCAGCGGCGGAGGAACTCTTTGATC
CGGTTCCTGAACAGGATCTATTTGAGGCGCTAAATGAAACCTTAACGCTATGGAACTCGCCGCCCGACTG
GGCTGGCGATGAGCGAAATGTAGTGCTTACGTTGTCCCGCATTTGGTACAGCGCAGTAACCGGCAAAATC
GCGCCGAAGGATGTCGCTGCCGACTGGGCAATGGAGCGCCTGCCGGCCCAGTATCAGCCCGTCATACTTG
AAGCTAGACAGGCTTATCTTGGACAAGAAGAAGATCGCTTGGCCTCGCGCGCAGATCAGTTGGAAGAATT
TGTCCACTACGTGAAAGGCGAGATCACCAAGGTAGTCGGCAAATAACCCTCGAGCCACCCATGACCAAAA
TCCCTTAACGTGAGTTACGCGTCGTTCCACTGAGCGTCAGACCCCGTAGAAAAGATCAAAGGATCTTCTT
GAGATCCTTTTTTTCTGCGCGTAATCTGCTGCTTGCAAACAAAAAAACCACCGCTACCAGCGGTGGTTTG
TTTGCCGGATCAAGAGCTACCAACTCTTTTTCCGAAGGTAACTGGCTTCAGCAGAGCGCAGATACCAAAT
ACTGTTCTTCTAGTGTAGCCGTAGTTAGGCCACCACTTCAAGAACTCTGTAGCACCGCCTACATACCTCG
CTCTGCTAATCCTGTTACCAGTGGCTGCTGCCAGTGGCGATAAGTCGTGTCTTACCGGGTTGGACTCAAG
ACGATAGTTACCGGATAAGGCGCAGCGGTCGGGCTGAACGGGGGGTTCGTGCACACAGCCCAGCTTGGAG
CGAACGACCTACACCGAACTGAGATACCTACAGCGTGAGCTATGAGAAAGCGCCACGCTTCCCGAAGGGA
GAAAGGCGGACAGGTATCCGGTAAGCGGCAGGGTCGGAACAGGAGAGCGCACGAGGGAGCTTCCAGGGGG
AAACGCCTGGTATCTTTATAGTCCTGTCGGGTTTCGCCACCTCTGACTTGAGCGTCGATTTTTGTGATGC
TCGTCAGGGGGGCGGAGCCTATGGAAAAACGCCAGCAACGCGGCCTTTTTACGGTTCCTGGCCTTTTGCT
GGCCTTTTGCTCACATGTT
Features (pLannotate 1.2.2; 12 found; start..end, strand, type, name):
    121..213     +  CDS            lacI (fragment): lac repressor; lacI; The lac repressor binds to the lac operator to inhibit transcription in E. coli. This inhibition can be relieved by adding lactose or isopropyl-β-D-thiogalactopyranoside (IPTG).
    268..295     -  terminator     rrnB T2 terminator: transcription terminator T2 from the E. coli rrnB gene
    427..470     +  terminator     rrnB T1 terminator: Escherichia coli rrnB; transcription terminator T1 from the E. coli rrnB gene
    517..553     -  CDS            lacZα (fragment): LacZα fragment of β-galactosidase; lacZ fragment
    570..665     +  protein_bind   attL3: mutant version of attL; recombination site for the Gateway® LR reaction LR Clonase™
    668..3289    +  CDS            PRIM_EBVB9: Protein inferred from homology: Swiss-Prot protein existence level 3. Essential component of the helicase/primase complex. Unwinds the DNA at the replication forks and generates single-stranded DNA for both leading and lagging strand synthesis. The primase initiates primer synthesis and thereby produces large amount of short RNA primers on the lagging strand that the polymerase elongates using dNTPs. From Epstein-Barr virus (strain B95-8) (HHV-4) (Human herpesvirus 4).
   3288..3387    -  protein_bind   attL2: mutant version of attL; recombination site for the Gateway® LR reaction LR Clonase™
   3405..3423    -  promoter       T7 promoter: promoter for bacteriophage T7 RNA polymerase
   3613..3636    +  promoter       Pc promoter (fragment): intI1 (promoter lies within the coding sequence); class 1 integron promoter
   3812..3868    +  CDS            GmR (fragment): gentamycin acetyltransferase; aacC1; confers resistance to gentamycin
   3875..4666    +  CDS            SmR: aminoglycoside adenylyltransferase (Murphy, 1985); aadA; confers resistance to spectinomycin and streptomycin
   4759..5347    +  rep_origin     ori: high-copy-number ColE1/pMB1/pBR322/pUC origin of replication
