[The description below was written by a language model from this plasmid's Addgene catalogue record and pLannotate feature annotations shown in this document.]
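Description:
pENTR223-BSLF1 is a Gateway entry clone built on the pENTR223.1 backbone, carrying the Epstein-Barr virus BSLF1 open reading frame. It is a bacterial cloning plasmid rather than an expression vector. It replicates in E. coli from a high-copy ColE1/pUC-type origin and is selected with spectinomycin through the aadA aminoglycoside adenylyltransferase gene (annotated SmR), which appears to be driven by a class 1 integron Pc promoter fragment located upstream. Short annotated fragments of lacI, lacZα and a gentamicin resistance gene are backbone remnants with no evident functional role. The sequenced plasmid is about 5.4 kb.

The insert is a roughly 2.6 kb coding sequence that the annotation matches to the primase of EBV strain B95-8, an essential component of the viral helicase/primase complex that unwinds DNA at replication forks and synthesises the short RNA primers for lagging-strand synthesis. The ORF is flanked by two attL recombination sites, annotated as attL3 on the upstream side and attL2 on the downstream side. These sites allow LR Clonase-mediated transfer of the ORF, in a defined orientation, into compatible attR-containing destination vectors. The rrnB T1 and T2 terminators upstream of the cassette insulate it from read-through transcription from the backbone. A T7 promoter lies just beyond attL2 and points back toward the insert on the opposite strand. No promoter for expressing BSLF1 in the sense direction is annotated, and no epitope tags are recorded.

The clone serves as a source for shuttling BSLF1 into expression or assay vectors. It comes from work mapping interactions among EBV proteins and between EBV and human proteins.
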