Addgene plasmid #195836: pENTR223-BSLF1
Purpose: Gateway Entry Clone of Epstein-Barr virus BSLF1
Depositing lab: Eric Johannsen. Depositing organization: Brigham and Women's Hospital. Publication: Epstein-Barr virus and virus human protein interaction maps. Calderwood MA, Venkatesan K, Xing L, Chase MR, Vazquez A, Holthaus AM, Ewence AE, Li N, Hirozane-Kishikawa T, Hill DE, Vidal M, Kieff E, Johannsen E. Proc Natl Acad Sci U S A. 2007 May 1;104(18):7606-11. doi: 10.1073/pnas.0702332104. Epub 2007 Apr 19. PubMed 17446270.
Backbone
  Vector backbone: pENTR223.1
  Backbone manufacturer: Invitrogen
  Backbone size w/o insert (bp): 2875
  Vector type: Gateway Entry Vector
Growth in bacteria
  Bacterial resistance: Spectinomycin, 50 μg/mL
  Growth temperature: 37°C
  Growth strain: DH5alpha
  Copy number: High Copy
Gene/Insert
  Gene/Insert name: BSLF1
  Species: Epstein-Barr virus
  Entrez Gene: BSLF1 (a.k.a. HHV4_BSLF1)
  Cloning method: Gateway Cloning
Terms and licenses: Academic/Nonprofit Terms; Industry Terms: Not Available to Industry
How to cite: pENTR223-BSLF1 was a gift from Eric Johannsen (Addgene plasmid # 195836 ; http://n2t.net/addgene:195836 ; RRID:Addgene_195836)
